Addgene plasmid #207636: pSC-mCh-P2A-ST-EGFP-CAAX
Purpose: A plasmid encoding photocaged SpyCatcher (pSC) fused to mCherry and a SpyTag-EGFP localized to the cell membrane via CAAX tag
Depositing lab: Cole DeForest. Depositing organization: University of Washington. Publication: Spatiotemporal functional assembly of split protein pairs through a light-activated SpyLigation. Ruskowitz ER, Munoz-Robles BG, Strange AC, Butcher CH, Kurniawan S, Filteau JR, DeForest CA. Nat Chem. 2023 May;15(5):694-704. doi: 10.1038/s41557-023-01152-x. Epub 2023 Apr 17. PubMed 37069270.
Backbone
  Vector backbone: pC3.1
  Backbone size w/o insert (bp): 5598
  Vector type: Mammalian Expression
  Selectable markers: Hygromycin
Growth in bacteria
  Bacterial resistance: Ampicillin, 100 μg/mL
  Growth temperature: 37°C
  Growth strain: DH5alpha
  Copy number: High Copy
Gene/Insert
  Gene/Insert name: photocaged SpyCatcher-mCh-P2A-SpyTag-EGFP-CAAX
  Species: Synthetic
  Insert size (bp): 2013
  Mutation: Amber stop codon at SpyCatcher’s critical lysine
  Promoter: CMV
  Cloning method: Restriction Enzyme; 5′ cloning site HindIII (unknown if destroyed); 3′ cloning site BamHI (unknown if destroyed)
  Sequencing primers: 5′ T7F; 3′ T7R
Terms and licenses: Academic/Nonprofit Terms; Industry Terms: Not Available to Industry
How to cite: pSC-mCh-P2A-ST-EGFP-CAAX was a gift from Cole DeForest (Addgene plasmid # 207636 ; http://n2t.net/addgene:207636 ; RRID:Addgene_207636)
