[The description below was written by a language model from this plasmid's Addgene catalogue record and pLannotate feature annotations shown in this document.]
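Description:
pSC-mCh-P2A-ST-EGFP-CAAX is a mammalian expression plasmid of about 7.6 kb built on a pC3.1 backbone. It is maintained in E. coli through a high-copy ColE1/pUC-type origin and an ampicillin resistance gene, and it also carries an f1 origin. For selection in mammalian cells, an SV40 early promoter drives a hygromycin resistance gene followed by an SV40 polyadenylation signal. The annotation also picks up small fragments (lac promoter/operator, lacI, ble, bom, a short HIV-1 LTR-like match) that appear to be backbone remnants rather than functional parts.

The synthetic payload of roughly 2 kb sits between the CMV enhancer/promoter (with a T7 promoter just downstream) and the bGH polyadenylation signal. It is a single open reading frame encoding SpyCatcher fused to mCherry, a P2A self-cleaving peptide, and then SpyTag fused to EGFP with a C-terminal CAAX motif. The CAAX motif is annotated as a K-Ras fragment and directs lipid modification and anchoring at the cell membrane. The feature table does not annotate SpyCatcher, P2A or SpyTag, but the gaps upstream of mCherry and between the two fluorescent proteins are consistent with them.

SpyCatcher's critical lysine codon is replaced by an amber stop codon. Full-length protein therefore presumably depends on amber suppression to install a photocaged residue at that position, using machinery this plasmid does not appear to supply. The caged SpyCatcher should remain unable to form its isopeptide bond with SpyTag until uncaged by light. On that basis, ligation would recruit the red fusion to the green membrane-bound partner, giving a visual readout of light-activated SpyLigation in living cells.
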