Features (pLannotate 1.2.2; 22 found; start..end, strand, type, name):
     28..80      -  misc_feature   bom (fragment): basis of mobility region from pBR322
    235..614     +  enhancer       CMV enhancer: human cytomegalovirus immediate early enhancer
    615..818     +  promoter       CMV promoter: human cytomegalovirus (CMV) immediate early promoter
    814..847     +  LTR            5' LTR (truncated) (fragment): truncated 5' long terminal repeat (LTR) from HIV-1
    863..881     +  promoter       T7 promoter: promoter for bacteriophage T7 RNA polymerase
   1298..2002    +  CDS            mCherry: mCherry is a basic (constitutively fluorescent) red fluorescent protein published in 2004, derived from Discosoma sp.. It is reported to be a very rapidly-maturing monomer with low acid sensitivity.
   2138..2851    +  CDS            EGFP: EGFP is a basic (constitutively fluorescent) green fluorescent protein published in 1996, derived from Aequorea victoria. It is reported to be a rapidly-maturing weak dimer with moderate acid sensitivity.
   2879..2936    +  CDS            K-Ras (fragment): human small GTPase proto-oncoprotein
   3038..3262    +  polyA_signal   bGH poly(A) signal: bovine growth hormone polyadenylation signal
   3266..3287    +  promoter       SV40 promoter (fragment): SV40 enhancer and early promoter
   3308..3736    +  rep_origin     f1 ori (sequence partly withheld): f1 bacteriophage origin of replication; arrow indicates direction of (+) strand synthesis
   3750..4079    +  promoter       SV40 promoter: SV40 enhancer and early promoter
   4128..5153    +  CDS            HygR: aminoglycoside phosphotransferase from E. coli; aph(4)-Ia; confers resistance to hygromycin
   5163..5288    +  CDS            ble (fragment): BLE_KLEPN - Experimental evidence at protein level: Swiss-Prot protein existence level 1. Binding protein with a strong affinity to the bleomycin family of antibiotics. Binds to CL990; an antimitotic-antibiotic compound. From Klebsiella pneumoniae.
   5283..5404    +  polyA_signal   SV40 poly(A) signal: SV40 polyadenylation signal
   5477..5493    -  protein_bind   lac operator: The lac repressor binds to the lac operator to inhibit transcription in E. coli. This inhibition can be relieved by adding lactose or isopropyl-β-D-thiogalactopyranoside (IPTG). lac repressor encoded by lacI
   5501..5531    -  promoter       lac promoter: promoter for the E. coli lac operon
   5546..5567    -  protein_bind   CAP binding site: CAP binding activates transcription in the presence of cAMP. E. coli catabolite activator protein
   5580..5672    -  CDS            lacI (fragment): lac repressor; lacI; The lac repressor binds to the lac operator to inhibit transcription in E. coli. This inhibition can be relieved by adding lactose or isopropyl-β-D-thiogalactopyranoside (IPTG).
   5855..6443    -  rep_origin     ori: high-copy-number ColE1/pMB1/pBR322/pUC origin of replication
   6614..7474    -  CDS            AmpR: β-lactamase; bla; confers resistance to ampicillin, carbenicillin, and related antibiotics
   7475..7579    -  promoter       AmpR promoter: bla
>Addgene plasmid #207636 | pSC-mCh-P2A-ST-EGFP-CAAX | addgene full sequence | sequence record 409876 | Addgene NGS Result
GACGGATCGGGAGATCTCCCGATCCCCTATGGTGCACTCTCAGTACAATCTGCTCTGATGCCGCATAGTT
AAGCCAGTATCTGCTCCCTGCTTGTGTGTTGGAGGTCGCTGAGTAGTGCGCGAGCAAAATTTAAGCTACA
ACAAGGCAAGGCTTGACCGACAATTGCATGAAGAATCTGCTTAGGGTTAGGCGTTTTGCGCTGCTTCGCG
ATGTACGGGCCAGATATACGCGTTGACATTGATTATTGACTAGTTATTAATAGTAATCAATTACGGGGTC
ATTAGTTCATAGCCCATATATGGAGTTCCGCGTTACATAACTTACGGTAAATGGCCCGCCTGGCTGACCG
CCCAACGACCCCCGCCCATTGACGTCAATAATGACGTATGTTCCCATAGTAACGCCAATAGGGACTTTCC
ATTGACGTCAATGGGTGGAGTATTTACGGTAAACTGCCCACTTGGCAGTACATCAAGTGTATCATATGCC
AAGTACGCCCCCTATTGACGTCAATGACGGTAAATGGCCCGCCTGGCATTATGCCCAGTACATGACCTTA
TGGGACTTTCCTACTTGGCAGTACATCTACGTATTAGTCATCGCTATTACCATGGTGATGCGGTTTTGGC
AGTACATCAATGGGCGTGGATAGCGGTTTGACTCACGGGGATTTCCAAGTCTCCACCCCATTGACGTCAA
TGGGAGTTTGTTTTGGCACCAAAATCAACGGGACTTTCCAAAATGTCGTAACAACTCCGCCCCATTGACG
CAAATGGGCGGTAGGCGTGTACGGTGGGAGGTCTATATAAGCAGAGCTCTCTGGCTAACTAGAGAACCCA
CTGCTTACTGGCTTATCGAAATTAATACGACTCACTATAGGGAGACCCAAGCTGGCTAGCGTTTAAACTT
AAGCTTGCCGCCACCATGGTTGATACCTTATCAGGTTTATCAAGTGAGCAAGGTCAGTCCGGTGATATGA
CAATTGAAGAAGATAGTGCTACCCATATTAAATTCTCATAGCGTGATGAGGACGGCAAAGAGTTAGCTGG
TGCAACTATGGAGTTGCGTGATTCATCTGGTAAAACTATTAGTACATGGATTTCAGATGGACAAGTGAAA
GATTTCTACCTGTATCCAGGAAAATATACATTTGTCGAAACCGCAGCACCAGACGGTTATGAGGTAGCAA
CTGCTATTACCTTTACAGTTAATGAGCAAGGTCAGGTTACTGTAAATGGCAAAGCAACTAAAGGTGACGC
TCATATTGGGGGAAGTGGAGGGAGTGGGGGGAGCGGGGTGAGCAAGGGCGAGGAGGATAACATGGCCATC
ATCAAGGAGTTCATGCGCTTCAAGGTGCACATGGAGGGCTCCGTGAACGGCCACGAGTTCGAGATCGAGG
GCGAGGGCGAGGGCCGCCCCTACGAGGGCACCCAGACCGCCAAGCTGAAGGTGACCAAGGGTGGCCCCCT
GCCCTTCGCCTGGGACATCCTGTCCCCTCAGTTCATGTACGGCTCCAAGGCCTACGTGAAGCACCCCGCC
GACATCCCCGACTACTTGAAGCTGTCCTTCCCCGAGGGCTTCAAGTGGGAGCGCGTGATGAACTTCGAGG
ACGGCGGCGTGGTGACCGTGACCCAGGACTCCTCCCTCCAGGACGGCGAGTTCATCTACAAGGTGAAGCT
GCGCGGCACCAACTTCCCCTCCGACGGCCCCGTAATGCAGAAGAAGACCATGGGCTGGGAGGCCTCCTCC
GAGCGGATGTACCCCGAGGACGGCGCCCTGAAGGGCGAGATCAAGCAGAGGCTGAAGCTGAAGGACGGCG
GCCACTACGACGCTGAGGTCAAGACCACCTACAAGGCCAAGAAGCCCGTGCAGCTGCCCGGCGCCTACAA
CGTCAACATCAAGTTGGACATCACCTCCCACAACGAGGACTACACCATCGTGGAACAGTACGAACGCGCC
GAGGGCCGCCACTCCACCGGCGGCATGGACGAGCTGTACAAGGGAAGCGGAGCTACTAACTTCAGCCTGC
TGAAGCAGGCTGGAGACGTGGAGGAGAACCCTGGACCTGCACACATAGTAATGGTAGACGCCTACAAGCC
GACGAAGGGGGGAAGTGGAGGGAGTGGGGGGAGCGGGGTGAGCAAGGGCGAGGAGCTGTTCACCGGGGTG
GTGCCCATCCTGGTCGAGCTGGACGGCGACGTAAACGGCCACAAGTTCAGCGTGTCCGGCGAGGGCGAGG
GCGATGCCACCTACGGCAAGCTGACCCTGAAGTTCATCTGCACCACCGGCAAGCTGCCCGTGCCCTGGCC
CACCCTCGTGACCACCCTGACCTACGGCGTGCAGTGCTTCAGCCGCTACCCCGACCACATGAAGCAGCAC
GACTTCTTCAAGTCCGCCATGCCCGAAGGCTACGTCCAGGAGCGCACCATCTTCTTCAAGGACGACGGCA
ACTACAAGACCCGCGCCGAGGTGAAGTTCGAGGGCGACACCCTGGTGAACCGCATCGAGCTGAAGGGCAT
CGACTTCAAGGAGGACGGCAACATCCTGGGGCACAAGCTGGAGTACAACTACAACAGCCACAACGTCTAT
ATCATGGCCGACAAGCAGAAGAACGGCATCAAGGTGAACTTCAAGATCCGCCACAACATCGAGGACGGCA
GCGTGCAGCTCGCCGACCACTACCAGCAGAACACCCCCATCGGCGACGGCCCCGTGCTGCTGCCCGACAA
CCACTACCTGAGCACCCAGTCCGCCCTGAGCAAAGACCCCAACGAGAAGCGCGATCACATGGTCCTGCTG
GAGTTCGTGACCGCCGCCGGGATCACTCTCGGCATGGACGAGCTGTACAAGGGTGGATCTGGAGGTGGAT
CTGGAGGTATGAGCAAAGATGGCAAAAAGAAGAAAAAGAAGTCAAAGACAAAGTGTGTAATTATGTGAGG
ATCCACTAGTCCAGTGTGGTGGAATTCTGCAGATATCCAGCACAGTGGCGGCCGCTCGAGTCTAGAGGGC
CCGTTTAAACCCGCTGATCAGCCTCGACTGTGCCTTCTAGTTGCCAGCCATCTGTTGTTTGCCCCTCCCC
CGTGCCTTCCTTGACCCTGGAAGGTGCCACTCCCACTGTCCTTTCCTAATAAAATGAGGAAATTGCATCG
CATTGTCTGAGTAGGTGTCATTCTATTCTGGGGGGTGGGGTGGGGCAGGACAGCAAGGGGGAGGATTGGG
AAGACAATAGCAGGCATGCTGGGGATGCGGTGGGCTCTATGGCTTCTGAGGCGGAAAGAACCAGCTGGGG
CTCTAGGGGGTATCCCC
[124 nt withheld, positions 3308-3431]
C
[91 nt withheld, positions 3433-3523]
A
[49 nt withheld, positions 3525-3573]
CCTTTGACGTTGGAGTCCACGTTCTTT
[37 nt withheld, positions 3601-3637]
ACCCTATCTCGGTCTATTCTTTTGATTTATAAGGGATTTTGCCGATTTCGGCCTATTGGTTAAAAAATGA
GCTGATTTAACAAAAATTTAACGCGAATTAATTCTGTGGAATGTGTGTCAGTTAGGGTGTGGAAAGTCCC
CAGGCTCCCCAGCAGGCAGAAGTATGCAAAGCATGCATCTCAATTAGTCAGCAACCAGGTGTGGAAAGTC
CCCAGGCTCCCCAGCAGGCAGAAGTATGCAAAGCATGCATCTCAATTAGTCAGCAACCATAGTCCCGCCC
CTAACTCCGCCCATCCCGCCCCTAACTCCGCCCAGTTCCGCCCATTCTCCGCCCCATGGCTGACTAATTT
TTTTTATTTATGCAGAGGCCGAGGCCGCCTCTGCCTCTGAGCTATTCCAGAAGTAGTGAGGAGGCTTTTT
TGGAGGCCTAGGCTTTTGCAAAAAGCTCCCGGGAGCTTGTATATCCATTTTCGGATCTGATCAGCACGTG
ATGAAAAAGCCTGAACTCACCGCGACGTCTGTCGAGAAGTTTCTGATCGAAAAGTTCGACAGCGTCTCCG
ACCTGATGCAGCTCTCGGAGGGCGAAGAATCTCGTGCTTTCAGCTTCGATGTAGGAGGGCGTGGATATGT
CCTGCGGGTAAATAGCTGCGCCGATGGTTTCTACAAAGATCGTTATGTTTATCGGCACTTTGCATCGGCC
GCGCTCCCGATTCCGGAAGTGCTTGACATTGGGGAATTCAGCGAGAGCCTGACCTATTGCATCTCCCGCC
GTGCACAGGGTGTCACGTTGCAAGACCTGCCTGAAACCGAACTGCCCGCTGTTCTGCAGCCGGTCGCGGA
GGCCATGGATGCGATCGCTGCGGCCGATCTTAGCCAGACGAGCGGGTTCGGCCCATTCGGACCGCAAGGA
ATCGGTCAATACACTACATGGCGTGATTTCATATGCGCGATTGCTGATCCCCATGTGTATCACTGGCAAA
CTGTGATGGACGACACCGTCAGTGCGTCCGTCGCGCAGGCTCTCGATGAGCTGATGCTTTGGGCCGAGGA
CTGCCCCGAAGTCCGGCACCTCGTGCACGCGGATTTCGGCTCCAACAATGTCCTGACGGACAATGGCCGC
ATAACAGCGGTCATTGACTGGAGCGAGGCGATGTTCGGGGATTCCCAATACGAGGTCGCCAACATCTTCT
TCTGGAGGCCGTGGTTGGCTTGTATGGAGCAGCAGACGCGCTACTTCGAGCGGAGGCATCCGGAGCTTGC
AGGATCGCCGCGGCTCCGGGCGTATATGCTCCGCATTGGTCTTGACCAACTCTATCAGAGCTTGGTTGAC
GGCAATTTCGATGATGCAGCTTGGGCGCAGGGTCGATGCGACGCAATCGTCCGATCCGGAGCCGGGACTG
TCGGGCGTACACAAATCGCCCGCAGAAGCGCGGCCGTCTGGACCGATGGCTGTGTAGAAGTACTCGCCGA
TAGTGGAAACCGACGCCCCAGCACTCGTCCGAGGGCAAAGGAATAGCACGTGCTACGAGATTTCGATTCC
ACCGCCGCCTTCTATGAAAGGTTGGGCTTCGGAATCGTTTTCCGGGACGCCGGCTGGATGATCCTCCAGC
GCGGGGATCTCATGCTGGAGTTCTTCGCCCACCCCAACTTGTTTATTGCAGCTTATAATGGTTACAAATA
AAGCAATAGCATCACAAATTTCACAAATAAAGCATTTTTTTCACTGCATTCTAGTTGTGGTTTGTCCAAA
CTCATCAATGTATCTTATCATGTCTGTATACCGTCGACCTCTAGCTAGAGCTTGGCGTAATCATGGTCAT
AGCTGTTTCCTGTGTGAAATTGTTATCCGCTCACAATTCCACACAACATACGAGCCGGAAGCATAAAGTG
TAAAGCCTGGGGTGCCTAATGAGTGAGCTAACTCACATTAATTGCGTTGCGCTCACTGCCCGCTTTCCAG
TCGGGAAACCTGTCGTGCCAGCTGCATTAATGAATCGGCCAACGCGCGGGGAGAGGCGGTTTGCGTATTG
GGCGCTCTTCCGCTTCCTCGCTCACTGACTCGCTGCGCTCGGTCGTTCGGCTGCGGCGAGCGGTATCAGC
TCACTCAAAGGCGGTAATACGGTTATCCACAGAATCAGGGGATAACGCAGGAAAGAACATGTGAGCAAAA
GGCCAGCAAAAGGCCAGGAACCGTAAAAAGGCCGCGTTGCTGGCGTTTTTCCATAGGCTCCGCCCCCCTG
ACGAGCATCACAAAAATCGACGCTCAAGTCAGAGGTGGCGAAACCCGACAGGACTATAAAGATACCAGGC
GTTTCCCCCTGGAAGCTCCCTCGTGCGCTCTCCTGTTCCGACCCTGCCGCTTACCGGATACCTGTCCGCC
TTTCTCCCTTCGGGAAGCGTGGCGCTTTCTCATAGCTCACGCTGTAGGTATCTCAGTTCGGTGTAGGTCG
TTCGCTCCAAGCTGGGCTGTGTGCACGAACCCCCCGTTCAGCCCGACCGCTGCGCCTTATCCGGTAACTA
TCGTCTTGAGTCCAACCCGGTAAGACACGACTTATCGCCACTGGCAGCAGCCACTGGTAACAGGATTAGC
AGAGCGAGGTATGTAGGCGGTGCTACAGAGTTCTTGAAGTGGTGGCCTAACTACGGCTACACTAGAAGAA
CAGTATTTGGTATCTGCGCTCTGCTGAAGCCAGTTACCTTCGGAAAAAGAGTTGGTAGCTCTTGATCCGG
CAAACAAACCACCGCTGGTAGCGGTGGTTTTTTTGTTTGCAAGCAGCAGATTACGCGCAGAAAAAAAGGA
TCTCAAGAAGATCCTTTGATCTTTTCTACGGGGTCTGACGCTCAGTGGAACGAAAACTCACGTTAAGGGA
TTTTGGTCATGAGATTATCAAAAAGGATCTTCACCTAGATCCTTTTAAATTAAAAATGAAGTTTTAAATC
AATCTAAAGTATATATGAGTAAACTTGGTCTGACAGTTACCAATGCTTAATCAGTGAGGCACCTATCTCA
GCGATCTGTCTATTTCGTTCATCCATAGTTGCCTGACTCCCCGTCGTGTAGATAACTACGATACGGGAGG
GCTTACCATCTGGCCCCAGTGCTGCAATGATACCGCGAGACCCACGCTCACCGGCTCCAGATTTATCAGC
AATAAACCAGCCAGCCGGAAGGGCCGAGCGCAGAAGTGGTCCTGCAACTTTATCCGCCTCCATCCAGTCT
ATTAATTGTTGCCGGGAAGCTAGAGTAAGTAGTTCGCCAGTTAATAGTTTGCGCAACGTTGTTGCCATTG
CTACAGGCATCGTGGTGTCACGCTCGTCGTTTGGTATGGCTTCATTCAGCTCCGGTTCCCAACGATCAAG
GCGAGTTACATGATCCCCCATGTTGTGCAAAAAAGCGGTTAGCTCCTTCGGTCCTCCGATCGTTGTCAGA
AGTAAGTTGGCCGCAGTGTTATCACTCATGGTTATGGCAGCACTGCATAATTCTCTTACTGTCATGCCAT
CCGTAAGATGCTTTTCTGTGACTGGTGAGTACTCAACCAAGTCATTCTGAGAATAGTGTATGCGGCGACC
GAGTTGCTCTTGCCCGGCGTCAATACGGGATAATACCGCGCCACATAGCAGAACTTTAAAAGTGCTCATC
ATTGGAAAACGTTCTTCGGGGCGAAAACTCTCAAGGATCTTACCGCTGTTGAGATCCAGTTCGATGTAAC
CCACTCGTGCACCCAACTGATCTTCAGCATCTTTTACTTTCACCAGCGTTTCTGGGTGAGCAAAAACAGG
AAGGCAAAATGCCGCAAAAAAGGGAATAAGGGCGACACGGAAATGTTGAATACTCATACTCTTCCTTTTT
CAATATTATTGAAGCATTTATCAGGGTTATTGTCTCATGAGCGGATACATATTTGAATGTATTTAGAAAA
ATAAACAAATAGGGGTTCCGCGCACATTTCCCCGAAAAGTGCCACCTGACGTC
